Addgene plasmid #48012: pICH47852
Purpose: (Empty Backbone)
Depositing lab: Sylvestre Marillonnet. Depositing organization: Leibniz Institute of Plant Biochemistry (IPB). Publication: A modular cloning system for standardized assembly of multigene constructs. Weber E, Engler C, Gruetzner R, Werner S, Marillonnet S. PLoS One. 2011 Feb 18;6(2):e16765. doi: 10.1371/journal.pone.0016765. PubMed 21364738.
Backbone
  Vector backbone: derived from pBIN19 and pUC19
  Backbone manufacturer: self-made
  Backbone size (bp): 4356
  Vector type: Unspecified
  Selectable markers: LacZ alpha
Growth in bacteria
  Bacterial resistance: Ampicillin, 100 μg/mL
  Growth temperature: 37°C
  Growth strain: DH10B
  Copy number: High Copy
Gene/Insert
  Gene/Insert name: None
Terms and licenses: Academic/Nonprofit Terms; Industry Terms: Not Available to Industry
Depositor comments: level 1 cloning vector, replicates in E.coli and Agrobacterium, binary vector for Agrobacterium T-DNA delivery to plant cells
How to cite: pICH47852 was a gift from Sylvestre Marillonnet (Addgene plasmid # 48012 ; http://n2t.net/addgene:48012 ; RRID:Addgene_48012)
