[The description below was written by a language model from this plasmid's Addgene catalogue record and pLannotate feature annotations shown in this document.]
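Description:
pICH47852 is an empty level 1 cloning vector from a modular cloning (MoClo) system for standardized assembly of multigene constructs. Its backbone is described as self-made and derived from pBIN19 and pUC19. According to the depositor it replicates in both E. coli and Agrobacterium and serves as a binary vector for T-DNA delivery to plant cells. The annotated features fit this dual-host design. A high-copy ColE1/pUC-type origin supports propagation in E. coli, while the incP oriV together with the trfA replication initiator gene provides broad-host-range replication of the kind needed in Agrobacterium. Selection in bacteria is by ampicillin/carbenicillin resistance, encoded by bla under its own promoter. Short fragments annotated as TetR, bom and lacI appear to be remnants of the parental plasmids rather than functional elements.

The vector carries no insert. The region bounded by the nopaline C58-type left and right T-DNA border repeats spans the circular junction of the sequence record. It contains a lacZα cassette with the lac promoter, lac operator, CAP binding site and a pUC18/19-type polylinker. LacZα is listed as the selectable marker, so replacing this cassette with assembled parts allows blue/white screening for recombinant clones, and the assembled unit ends up between the borders, ready for transfer into plant cells. The record does not annotate the type IIS restriction sites or fusion overhangs used for assembly, nor does it state which position in a multigene assembly this particular level 1 vector defines. No plant selectable marker is annotated. The catalogue lists a backbone size of 4356 bp, whereas the full sequence record is 4,968 nt, and the record does not explain the difference.
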