Features (pLannotate 1.2.2; 15 found; start..end, strand, type, name):
     76..100     -  misc_feature   LB T-DNA repeat: left border repeat from nopaline C58 T-DNA
    192..823     +  rep_origin     oriV: incP origin of replication
    910..1014    +  promoter       AmpR promoter: bla
   1015..1875    +  CDS            AmpR: β-lactamase; bla; confers resistance to ampicillin, carbenicillin, and related antibiotics
   2046..2634    +  rep_origin     ori: high-copy-number ColE1/pMB1/pBR322/pUC origin of replication
   2970..4115    +  CDS            trfA: TRFA_ECOLX - Experimental evidence at protein level: Swiss-Prot protein existence level 1. Also involved in plasmid copy number control, promoting intermolecular coupling of protein bound iterons at oriV, which inhibits replication initiation. From Escherichia coli.
   4142..4162    +  CDS            TetR (fragment): tetracycline resistance regulatory protein; tetR
   4274..4298    -  misc_feature   RB T-DNA repeat: right border repeat from nopaline C58 T-DNA
   4431..4530    +  misc_feature   bom (fragment): basis of mobility region from pBR322
   4536..4693    -  CDS            lacZα (fragment): LacZα fragment of β-galactosidase; lacZ fragment
   4690..4746    +  misc_feature   MCS: pUC18/19 multiple cloning site
   4783..4799    -  protein_bind   lac operator: The lac repressor binds to the lac operator to inhibit transcription in E. coli. This inhibition can be relieved by adding lactose or isopropyl-β-D-thiogalactopyranoside (IPTG). lac repressor encoded by lacI
   4807..4837    -  promoter       lac promoter: promoter for the E. coli lac operon
   4852..4873    -  protein_bind   CAP binding site: CAP binding activates transcription in the presence of cAMP. E. coli catabolite activator protein
   4886..4928    -  CDS            lacI (fragment): lac repressor; lacI; The lac repressor binds to the lac operator to inhibit transcription in E. coli. This inhibition can be relieved by adding lactose or isopropyl-β-D-thiogalactopyranoside (IPTG).
>Addgene plasmid #48012 | pICH47852 | depositor full sequence | sequence record 69012 | Full Sequence
GTGGGGCCCACTGCATCCACCCCAGTACATTAAAAACGTCCGCAATGTGTTATTAAGTTGTCTAAGCGTC
AATTTGTTTACACCACAATATATCCTGCCACCAGCCAGCCAACAGCTCCCCGACCGGCAGCTCGGCACAA
AATCACCACTCGATACAGGCAGCCCATCAGTCAGATCAGGATCTCCTTTGCGACGCTCACCGGGCTGGTT
GCCCTCGCCGCTGGGCTGGCGGCCGTCTATGGCCCTGCAAACGCGCCAGAAACGCCGTCGAAGCCGTGTG
CGAGACACCGCGGCCGCCGGCGTTGTGGATACCTCGCGGAAAACTTGGCCCTCACTGACAGATGAGGGGC
GGACGTTGACACTTGAGGGGCCGACTCACCCGGCGCGGCGTTGACAGATGAGGGGCAGGCTCGATTTCGG
CCGGCGACGTGGAGCTGGCCAGCCTCGCAAATCGGCGAAAACGCCTGATTTTACGCGAGTTTCCCACAGA
TGATGTGGACAAGCCTGGGGATAAGTGCCCTGCGGTATTGACACTTGAGGGGCGCGACTACTGACAGATG
AGGGGCGCGATCCTTGACACTTGAGGGGCAGAGTGCTGACAGATGAGGGGCGCACCTATTGACATTTGAG
GGGCTGTCCACAGGCAGAAAATCCAGCATTTGCAAGGGTTTCCGCCCGTTTTTCGGCCACCGCTAACCTG
TCTTTTAACCTGCTTTTAAACCAATATTTATAAACCTTGTTTTTAACCAGGGCTGCGCCCTGTGCGCGTG
ACCGCGCACGCCGAAGGGGGGTGCCCCCCCTTCTCGAACCCTCCCGGCCCGCTAACGCGGGCCTCCCATC
CCCCCAGGGGCTGCGCCCCTCGGCCGCGAACGGCCTCACCCCAAAAATGGCAGCGCTGGCCAATTCGTGC
GCGGAACCCCTATTTGTTTATTTTTCTAAATACATTCAAATATGTATCCGCTCATGAGACAATAACCCTG
ATAAATGCTTCAATAATATTGAAAAAGGAAGAGTATGAGTATTCAACATTTCCGTGTCGCCCTTATTCCC
TTTTTTGCGGCATTTTGCCTTCCTGTTTTTGCTCACCCAGAAACGCTGGTGAAAGTAAAAGATGCTGAAG
ATCAGTTGGGTGCACGAGTGGGTTACATCGAACTGGATCTCAACAGCGGTAAGATCCTTGAGAGTTTTCG
CCCCGAAGAACGTTTTCCAATGATGAGCACTTTTAAAGTTCTGCTATGTGGCGCGGTATTATCCCGTATT
GACGCCGGGCAAGAGCAACTCGGTCGCCGCATACACTATTCTCAGAATGACTTGGTTGAGTACTCACCAG
TCACAGAAAAGCATCTTACGGATGGCATGACAGTAAGAGAATTATGCAGTGCTGCCATAACCATGAGTGA
TAACACTGCGGCCAACTTACTTCTGACAACGATCGGAGGACCGAAGGAGCTAACCGCTTTTTTGCACAAC
ATGGGGGATCATGTAACTCGCCTTGATCGTTGGGAACCGGAGCTGAATGAAGCCATACCAAACGACGAGC
GTGACACCACGATGCCTGTAGCAATGGCAACAACGTTGCGCAAACTATTAACTGGCGAACTACTTACTCT
AGCTTCCCGGCAACAATTAATAGACTGGATGGAGGCGGATAAAGTTGCAGGACCACTTCTGCGCTCGGCC
CTTCCGGCTGGCTGGTTTATTGCTGATAAATCTGGAGCCGGTGAGCGTGGTTCTCGCGGTATCATTGCAG
CACTGGGGCCAGATGGTAAGCCCTCCCGTATCGTAGTTATCTACACGACGGGGAGTCAGGCAACTATGGA
TGAACGAAATAGACAGATCGCTGAGATAGGTGCCTCACTGATTAAGCATTGGTAACTGTCAGACCAAGTT
TACTCATATATACTTTAGATTGATTTAAAACTTCATTTTTAATTTAAAAGGATCTAGGTGAAGATCCTTT
TTGATAATCTCATGACCAAAATCCCTTAACGTGAGTTTTCGTTCCACTGAGCGTCAGACCCCGTAGAAAA
GATCAAAGGATCTTCTTGAGATCCTTTTTTTCTGCGCGTAATCTGCTGCTTGCAAACAAAAAAACCACCG
CTACCAGCGGTGGTTTGTTTGCCGGATCAAGAGCTACCAACTCTTTTTCCGAAGGTAACTGGCTTCAGCA
GAGCGCAGATACCAAATACTGTCCTTCTAGTGTAGCCGTAGTTAGGCCACCACTTCAAGAACTCTGTAGC
ACCGCCTACATACCTCGCTCTGCTAATCCTGTTACCAGTGGCTGCTGCCAGTGGCGATAAGTCGTGTCTT
ACCGGGTTGGACTCAAGACGATAGTTACCGGATAAGGCGCAGCGGTCGGGCTGAACGGGGGGTTCGTGCA
CACAGCCCAGCTTGGAGCGAACGACCTACACCGAACTGAGATACCTACAGCGTGAGCTATGAGAAAGCGC
CACGCTTCCCGAAGGGAGAAAGGCGGACAGGTATCCGGTAAGCGGCAGGGTCGGAACAGGAGAGCGCACG
AGGGAGCTTCCAGGGGGAAACGCCTGGTATCTTTATAGTCCTGTCGGGTTTCGCCACCTCTGACTTGAGC
GTCGATTTTTGTGATGCTCGTCAGGGGGGCGGAGCCTATGGAAAAACGCCAGCAACGCGGCCTTTTTACG
GTTCCTGGCAGATCCTAGATGTGGCGCAACGATGCCGGCGACAAGCAGGAGCGCACCGACTTCTTCCGCA
TCAAGTGTTTTGGCTCTCAGGCCGAGGCCCACGGCAAGTATTTGGGCAAGGGGTCGCTGGTATTCGTGCA
GGGCAAGATTCGGAATACCAAGTACGAGAAGGACGGCCAGACGGTCTACGGGACCGACTTCATTGCCGAT
AAGGTGGATTATCTGGACACCAAGGCACCAGGCGGGTCAAATCAGGAATAAGGGCACATTGCCCCGGCGT
GAGTCGGGGCAATCCCGCAAGGAGGGTGAATGAATCGGACGTTTGACCGGAAGGCATACAGGCAAGAACT
GATCGACGCGGGGTTTTCCGCCGAGGATGCCGAAACCATCGCAAGCCGCACCGTCATGCGTGCGCCCCGC
GAAACCTTCCAGTCCGTCGGCTCGATGGTCCAGCAAGCTACGGCCAAGATCGAGCGCGACAGCGTGCAAC
TGGCTCCCCCTGCCCTGCCCGCGCCATCGGCCGCCGTGGAGCGTTCGCGTCGTCTTGAACAGGAGGCGGC
AGGTTTGGCGAAGTCGATGACCATCGACACGCGAGGAACTATGACGACCAAGAAGCGAAAAACCGCCGGC
GAGGACCTGGCAAAACAGGTCAGCGAGGCCAAGCAGGCCGCGTTGCTGAAACACACGAAGCAGCAGATCA
AGGAAATGCAGCTTTCCTTGTTCGATATTGCGCCGTGGCCGGACACGATGCGAGCGATGCCAAACGACAC
GGCCCGCTCTGCCCTGTTCACCACGCGCAACAAGAAAATCCCGCGCGAGGCGCTGCAAAACAAGGTCATT
TTCCACGTCAACAAGGACGTGAAGATCACCTACACCGGCGTCGAGCTGCGGGCCGACGATGACGAACTGG
TGTGGCAGCAGGTGTTGGAGTACGCGAAGCGCACCCCTATCGGCGAGCCGATCACCTTCACGTTCTACGA
GCTTTGCCAGGACCTGGGCTGGTCGATCAATGGCCGGTATTACACGAAGGCCGAGGAATGCCTGTCGCGC
CTACAGGCGACGGCGATGGGCTTCACGTCCGACCGCGTTGGGCACCTGGAATCGGTGTCGCTGCTGCACC
GCTTCCGCGTCCTGGACCGTGGCAAGAAAACGTCCCGTTGCCAGGTCCTGATCGACGAGGAAATCGTCGT
GCTGTTTGCTGGCGACCACTACACGAAATTCATATGGGAGAAGTACCGCAAGCTGTCGCCGACGGCCCGA
CGGATGTTCGACTATTTCAGCTCGCACCGGGAGCCGTACCCGCTCAAGCTGGAAACCTTCCGCCTCATGT
GCGGATCGGATTCCACCCGCGTGAAGAAGTGGCGCGAGCAGGTCGGCGAAGCCTGCGAAGAGTTGCGAGG
CAGCGGCCTGGTGGAACACGCCTGGGTCAATGATGACCTGGTGCATTGCAAACGCTAGGGCCTTGTGGGG
TCAGTTCCGGCTGGGGGTTCAGCAGCCAGCGCCTGATCTGGGGAACCCTGTGGTTGGCATGCACATACAA
ATGGACGAACGGATAAACCTTTTCACGCCCTTTTAAATATCCGATTATTCTAATAAACGCTCTTTTCTCT
TAGGTTTACCCGCCAATATATCCTGTCAAACACTGATAGTTTAAACCACTTCGTGCAGAAGACAAGCTCG
GAGTGAGACCGTCACAGCTTGTCTGTAAGCGGATGCCGGGAGCAGACAAGCCCGTCAGGGCGCGTCAGCG
GGTGTTGGCGGGTGTCGGGGCTGGCTTAACTATGCGGCATCAGAGCAGATTGTACTGAGAGTGCACCATA
TGCGGTGTGAAATACCGCACAGATGCGTAAGGAGAAAATACCGCATCAGGCGCCATTCGCCATTCAGGCT
GCGCAACTGTTGGGAAGGGCGATCGGTGCGGGCCTCTTCGCTATTACGCCAGCTGGCGAAAGGGGGATGT
GCTGCAAGGCGATTAAGTTGGGTAACGCCAGGGTTTTCCCAGTCACGACGTTGTAAAACGACGGCCAGTG
AATTCGAGCTCGGTACCCGGGGATCCTCTAGAGTCGACCTGCAGGCATGCAAGCTTGGCGTAATCATGGT
CATAGCTGTTTCCTGTGTGAAATTGTTATCCGCTCACAATTCCACACAACATACGAGCCGGAAGCATAAA
GTGTAAAGCCTGGGGTGCCTAATGAGTGAGCTAACTCACATTAATTGCGTTGCGCTCACTGCCCGCTTTC
CAGTCGGCAAACCTGTCGTGCCAGCTGCGGTCTCACGCTCTCGAGGAATTCCACATTGTCTTCACAGA
