>Addgene plasmid #48012 | pICH47852 | addgene partial sequence | sequence record 74326 | RB-F1 5'-ggataaaccttttcacgccc-3'
TTCTAATAAACGCTCTTTTCTCTTAGGTTTACCCGCCAATATATCCTGTCAAACACTGATAGTTTAAACC
ACTTCGTGCAGAAGACAAGCTCGGAGTGAGACCGTCACAGCTGTCTGTAAGCGGATGCCGGGAGCAGACA
AGCCCGTCAGGGCGCGTCAGCGGGTGTTGGCGGGTGTCGGGGCTGGCTTAACTATGCGGCATCAGAGCAG
ATTGTACTGAGAGTGCACCATATGCGGTGTGAAATACCGCACAGATGCGTAAGGAGAAAATACCGCATCA
GGCGCCATTCGCCATTCAGGCTGCGCAACTGTTGGGAAGGGCGATCGGTGCGGGCCTCTTCGCTATTACG
CCAGCTGGCGAAAGGGGGATGTGCTGCAAGGCGATTAAGTTGGGTAACGCCAGGGTTTTCCCAGTCACGA
CGTTGTAAAACGACGGCCAGTGAATTCGAGCTCGGTACCCGGGGATCCTCTAGAGTCGACCTGCAGGCAT
GCAAGCTTGGCGTAATCATGGTCATAGCTGTTTCCTGTGTGAAATTGTTATCCGCTCACAATTCCACACA
ACATACGAGCCGGAAGCATAAAGTGTAAAGCCTGGGGTGCCTAATGAGTGAGCTAACTCACATTAATTGC
GTTGCGCTCACTGCCCGCTTTCCAGTCGGGAAACCTGTCGTGCCAGCTGCGGTCTCACGCTCTCGAGGAA
TTCCACATTGTCTTCACAGAGTGGGGCCCACTGCATCCACCCCAGTACATTAAAAACGTCCGCAATGTGT
TATTAAGTTGTCTAAGCGTCAATTTGTTTACACCACAATATATCCTGCCACCAGCCAGCCAACAGCTCCC
CGACCGGCAGCTCGGCACAAAATCACCACTCGATACAGGCAGCCCATCAGTCAGATCAGGATCTCCTTTG
CGACGCTCACCGGGCTGGTTGCCCTCGCCGCTGGGCTGGCGGCCGTCTATGGCCCTGCAAACGCGCCAGA
AACGCCGTCGAA
